>Addgene plasmid #84821 | pON.mCherry | addgene full sequence | sequence record 335227 | Addgene NGS Result
TGTTGACAATTAATCATCGGCTCGTATAATGTGTGGAAAGGCGGTTCACCGCCGTTTTCACACAGGAAAC
AGAATTCTTTAAGAAGGAGATATACATATGGTTTCCAAGGGCGAGGAGGATAACATGGCTATCATTAAAG
AGTTCATGCGCTTCAAAGTTCACATGGAGGGTTCTGTTAACGGTCACGAGTTCGAGATCGAAGGCGAAGG
CGAGGGCCGTCCGTATGAAGGCACCCAGACCGCCAAACTGAAAGTGACTAAAGGCGGCCCGCTGCCTTTT
GCGTGGGACATCCTGAGCCCGCAATTTATGTACGGTTCTAAAGCGTATGTTAAACACCCAGCGGATATCC
CGGACTATCTGAAGCTGTCTTTTCCGGAAGGTTTCAAGTGGGAACGCGTAATGAATTTTGAAGATGGTGG
TGTCGTGACCGTCACTCAGGACTCCTCCCTGCAGGATGGCGAGTTCATCTATAAAGTTAAACTGCGTGGT
ACTAATTTTCCATCTGATGGCCCGGTGATGCAGAAAAAGACGATGGGTTGGGAGGCGTCTAGCGAACGCA
TGTATCCGGAAGATGGTGCGCTGAAAGGCGAAATTAAACAGCGCCTGAAACTGAAAGATGGCGGCCATTA
TGACGCTGAAGTGAAAACCACGTACAAAGCCAAGAAACCTGTGCAGCTGCCTGGCGCGTACAATGTGAAT
ATTAAACTGGACATCACCTCTCATAATGAAGATTATACGATCGTAGAGCAATATGAGCGCGCGGAGGGTC
GTCATTCTACCGGTGGCATGGATGAGCTGTACAAATAATCTAGAGTCGACCTGCAGGCATGCAAGCTTGG
CTGTTTTGGCGGATGAGAGAAGATTTTCAGCCTGATACAGATTAAATCAGAACGCAGAAGCGGTCTGATA
AAACAGAATTTGCCTGGCGGCAGTAGCGCGGTGGTCCCACCTGACCCCATGCCGAACTCAGAAGTGAAAC
GCCGTAGCGCCGATGGTAGTGTGGGGTCTCCCCATGCGAGAGTAGGGAACTGCCAGGCATCAAATAAAAC
GAAAGGCTCAGTCGAAAGACTGGGCCTTTCGTTTTATCTGTTGTTTGTCGGTGAACGCTCTCCTGAGTAG
GACAAATCCGCCGGGAGCGGATTTGAACGTTGCGAAGCAACGGCCCGGAGGGTGGCGGGCAGGACGCCCG
CCATAAACTGCCAGGCATCAAATTAAGCAGAAGGCCATCCTGACGGATGGCCTTTTTGCGTTTCTACAAA
CTCTTTTGTTTATTTTTCTAAATACATTCAAATATGTATCCGCTCATGAGACAATAACCCTGATAAATGC
TTCAATAATATTGAAAAAGGAAGAGTATGAGTATTCAACATTTCCGTGTCGCCCTTATTCCCTTTTTTGC
GGCATTTTGCCTTCCTGTTTTTGCTCACCCAGAAACGCTGGTGAAAGTAAAAGATGCTGAAGATCAGTTG
GGTGCACGAGTGGGTTACATCGAACTGGATCTCAACAGCGGTAAGATCCTTGAGAGTTTTCGCCCCGAAG
AACGTGATGTCCGGCGGTGCTTTTGCCGTTACGCACCACCCCGTCAGTAGCTGAACAGGAGGGACAGCTG
ATAGAAACAGAAGCCACTGGCCTCAAAAACACCATCATACACTAAATCAGTAAGTTGGCAGCATCACCCG
ACGCACTTTGCGCCGAATAAATACCTGTGACGGAAGATCACTTCGCAGAATAAATAAATCCTGGTGTCCC
TGTTGATACCGGGAAGCCCTGGGCCAACTTTTGGCGAAAATGAGACGTTGATCGGCACGTAAGAGGTTCC
AACTTTCACCATAATGAAATAAGATCACTACCGGGCGTATTTTTTGAGTTATCGAGATTTTCAGGAGCTA
AGGAAGCTAAAATGGAGAAAAAAATCACTGGATATACCACCGTTGATATATCCCAATGGCATCGTAAAGA
ACATTTTGAGGCATTTCAGTCAGTTGCTCAATGTACCTATAACCAGACCGTTCAGCTGGATATTACGGCC
TTTTTAAAGACCGTAAAGAAAAATAAGCACAAGTTTTATCCGGCCTTTATTCACATTCTTGCCCGCCTGA
TGAATGCTCATCCGGAATTACGTATGGCAATGAAAGACGGTGAGCTGGTGATATGGGATAGTGTTCACCC
TTGTTACACCGTTTTCCATGAGCAAACTGAAACGTTTTCATCGCTCTGGAGTGAATACCACGACGATTTC
CGGCAGTTTCTACACATATATTCGCAAGATGTGGCGTGTTACGGTGAAAACCTGGCCTATTTCCCTAAAG
GGTTTATTGAGAATATGTTTTTCGTCTCAGCCAATCCCTGGGTGAGTTTCACCAGTTTTGATTTAAACGT
GGCCAATATGGACAACTTCTTCGCCCCCGTTTTCACCATGGGCAAATATTATACGCAAGGCGACAAGGTG
CTGATGCCGCTGGCGATTCAGGTTCATCATGCCGTTTGTGATGGCTTCCATGTCGGCAGAATGCTTAATG
AATTACAACAGTACTGCGATGAGTGGCAGGGCGGGGCGTAATTTTTTTAAGGCAGTTATTGTCTTCAAAT
TCCCGTTGCACATAGCCCGGCAATTCCTTTCCCTGCTCTGCCATAAGCGCAGCGAATGCCGGGTAATACT
CGTCAACGATCTGATAGAGAAGGGTTTGCTCGGGTCGGTGGCTCTGGTAACGACCAGTATCCCGATCCCG
GCTGGCCGTCCTGGCCGCCACATGAGGCATGTTCCGCGTCCTTGCAATACTGTGTTTACATACAGTCTAT
CGCTTAGCGGAAAGTTCTTTTACCCTCAGCCGAAATGCCTGCCGTTGCTAGACATTGCCAGCCAGTGCCC
GTCACTCCCGTACTAACTGTCACGAACCCCTGCAATAACTGTCACGCCCCCCTGCAATAACTGTCACGAA
CCCCTGCAATAACTGTCACGCCCCCAAACCTGCAAACCCAGCAGGGGCGGGGGCTGGCGGGGTGTTGGAA
AAATCCATCCATGATTATCTAAGAATAATCCACTAGGCGCGGTTATCAGCGCCCTTGTGGGGCGCTGCTG
CCCTTGCCCAATATGCCCGGCCAGAGGCCGGATAGCTGGTCTATTCGCTGCGCTAGGCTACACACCGCCC
CACCGCTGCGCGGCAGGGGGAAAGGCGGGCAAAGCCCGCTAAACCCCACACCAAACCCCGCAGAAATACG
CTGGAGCGCTTTTAGCCGCTTTAGCGGCCTTTCCCCCTACCCGAAGGGTGGGGGCGCGTGTGCAGCCCCG
CAGGGCCTGTCTCGGTCGATCATTCAGCCCGGCTCATCCTTCTGGCGTGGCGGCAGACCGAACAAGGCGC
GGTCGTGGTCGCGTTCAAGGTACGCATCCATTGCCGCCATGAGCCGATCCTCCGGCCACTCGCTGCTGTT
CACCTTGGCCAAAATCATGGCCCCCACCAGCACCTTGCGCCTTGTTTCGTTCTTGCGCTCTTGCTGCTGT
TCCCTTGCCCGCACCCGCTGAATTTCGGCATTGATTCGCGCTCGTTGTTCTTCGAGCTTGGCCAGCCGAT
CCGCCGCCTTGTTGCTCCCCTTAACCATCTTGACACCCCATTGTTAATGTGCTGTCTCGTAGGCTATCAT
GGAGGCACAGCGGCGGCAATCCCGACCCTACTTTGTAGGGGAGGGCGCACTTACCGGTTTCTCTTCGAGA
AACTGGCCTAACGGCCACCCTTCGGGCGGTGCGCTCTCCGAGGGCCATTGCATGGAGCCGAAAAGCAAAA
GCAACAGCGAGGCAGCATGGCGATTTATCACCTTACGGCGAAAACCGGCAGCAGGTCGGGCGGCCAATCG
GCCAGGGCCAAGGCCGACTACATCCAGCGCGAAGGCAAGTATGCCCGCGACATGGATGAAGTCTTGCACG
CCGAATCCGGGCACATGCCGGAGTTCGTCGAGCGGCCCGCCGACTACTGGGATGCTGCCGACCTGTATGA
ACGCGCCAATGGGCGGCTGTTCAAGGAGGTCGAATTTGCCCTGCCGGTCGAGCTGACCCTCGACCAGCAG
AAGGCGCTGGCGTCCGAGTTCGCCCAGCACCTGACCGGTGCCGAGCGCCTGCCGTATACGCTGGCCATCC
ATGCCGGTGGCGGCGAGAACCCGCACTGCCACCTGATGATCCGTCGATCGACGGATCAATGACGGCATCG
AGCGGCCCGCCGCTCAGTGGTTCAAGCGGTACAACGGCAAGACCCCGGAGAAGGGCGGGGCACAGAAGAC
CGAAGCGCTCAAGCCCAAGGCATGGCTTGAGCAGACCCGCGAGGCATGGGCCGACCATGCCAACCGGGCA
TTAGAGCGGGCTGGCCACGACGCCCGCATTGACCACAGAACACTTGAGGCGCAGGGCATCGAGCGCCTGC
CCGGTGTTCACCTGGGGCCGAACGTGGTGGAGATGGAAGGCCGGGGCATCCGCACCGACCGGGCAGACGT
GGCCCTGAACATCGACACCGCCAACGCCCAGATCATCGACTTACAGGAATACCGGGAGGCAATAGACCAT
GAACGCAATCGACAGAGTGAAGAAATCCAGAGGCATCAACGAGTTAGCGGAGCAGATCGAACCGCTGGCC
CAGAGCATGGCGACACTGGCCGACGAAGCCCGGCAGGTCATGAGCCAGACCCAGCAGGCCAGCGAGGCGC
AGGCGGCGGAGTGGCTGAAAGCCCAGCGCCAGACAGGGGCGGCATGGGTGGAGCTGGCCAAAGAGTTGCG
GGAGGTAGCCGCCGAGGTGAGCAGCGCCGCGCAGAGCGCCCGGAGCGCGTCGCGGGGGTGGCACTGGAAG
CTATGGCTAACCGTGATGCTGGCTTCCATGATGCCTACGGTGGTGCTGCTGATCGCATCGTTGCTCTTGC
TCGACCTGACGCCACTGACAACCGAGGACGGCTCGATCTGGCTGCGCTTGGTGGCCCGATGAAGAACGAC
AGGACTTTGCAGGCCATAGGCCGACAGCTCAAGGCCATGGGCTGTGAGCGCTTCGATATCGGCGTCAGGG
ACGCCACCACCGGCCAGATGATGAACCGGGAATGGTCAGCCGCCGAAGTGCTCCAGAACACGCCATGGCT
CAAGCGGATGAATGCCCAGGGCAATGACGTGTATATCAGGCCCGCCGAGCAGGAGCGGCATGGTCTGGTG
CTGGTGGACGACCTCAGCGAGTTTGACCTGGATGACATGAAAGCCGAGGGCCGGGAGCCTGCCCTGGTAG
TGGAAACCAGCCCGAAGAACTATCAGGCATGGGTCAAGGTGGCCGACGCCGCAGGCGGTGAACTTCGGGG
GCAGATTGCCCGGACGCTGGCCAGCGAGTACGACGCCGACCCGGCCAGCGCCGACAGCCGCCACTATGGC
CGCTTGGCGGGCTTCACCAACCGCAAGGACAAGCACACCACCCGCGCCGGTTATCAGCCGTGGGTGCTGC
TGCGTGAATCCAAGGGCAAGACCGCCACCGCTGGCCCGGCGCTGGTGCAGCAGGCTGGCCAGCAGATCGA
GCAGGCCCAGCGGCAGCAGGAGAAGGCCCGCAGGCTGGCCAGCCTCGAACTGCCCGAGCGGCAGCTTAGC
CGCCACCGGCGCACGGCGCTGGACGAGTACCGCAGCGAGATGGCCGGGCTGGTCAAGCGCTTCGGTGATG
ACCTCAGCAAGTGCGACTTTATCGCCGCGCAGAAGCTGGCCAGCCGGGGCCGCAGTGCCGAGGAAATCGG
CAAGGCCATGGCCGAGGCCAGCCCAGCGCTGGCAGAGCGCAAGCCCGGCCACGAAGCGGATTACATCGAG
CGCACCGTCAGCAAGGTCATGGGTCTGCCCAGCGTCCAGCTTGCGCGGGCCGAGCTGGCACGGGCACCGG
CACCCCGCCAGCGAGGCATGGACAGGGGCGGGCCAGATTTCAGCATGTAGTGCTTGCGTTGGTACTCACG
CCTGTTATACTATGAGTACTCACGCACAGAAGGGGGTTTTATGGAATACGAAAAAAGCGCTTCAGGGTCG
GTCTACCTGATCAAAAGTGACAAGGGCTATTGGTTGCCCGGTGGCTTTGGTTATACGTCAAACAAGGCCG
AGGCTGGCCGCTTTTCAGTCGCTGATATGGCCAGCCTTAACCTTGACGGCTGCACCTTGTCCTTGTTCCG
CGAAGACAAGCCTTTCGGCCCCGGCAAGTTTCTCGGTGACTGATATGAAAGACCAAAAGGACAAGCAGAC
CGGCGACCTGCTGGCCAGCCCTGACGCTGTACGCCAAGCGCGATATGCCGAGCGCATGAAGGCCAAAGGG
ATGCGTCAGCGCAAGTTCTGGCTGACCGACGACGAATACGAGGCGCTGCGCGAGTGCCTGGAAGAACTCA
GAGCGGCGCAGGGCGGGGGTAGTGACCCCGCCAGCGCCTAACCACCAACTGCCTGCAAAGGAGGCAATCA
ATGGCTACCCATAAGCCTATCAATATTCTGGAGGCGTTCGCAGCAGCGCCGCCACCGCTGGACTACGTTT
TGCCCAACATGGTGGCCGGTACGGTCGGGGCGCTGGTGTCGCCCGGTGGTGCCGGTAAATCCATGCTGGC
CCTGCAACTGGCCGCACAGATTGCAGGCGGGCCGGATCTGCTGGAGGTGGGCGAACTGCCCACCGGCCCG
GTGATCTACCTGCCCGCCGAAGACCCGCCCACCGCCATTCATCACCGCCTGCACGCCCTTGGGGCGCACC
TCAGCGCCGAGGAACGGCAAGCCGTGGCTGACGGCCTGCTGATCCAGCCGCTGATCGGCAGCCTGCCCAA
CATCATGGCCCCGGAGTGGTTCGACGGCCTCAAGCGCGCCGCCGAGGGCCGCCGCCTGATGGTGCTGGAC
ACGCTGCGCCGGTTCCACATCGAGGAAGAAAACGCCAGCGGCCCCATGGCCCAGGTCATCGGTCGCATGG
AGGCCATCGCCGCCGATACCGGGTGCTCTATCGTGTTCCTGCACCATGCCAGCAAGGGCGCGGCCATGAT
GGGCGCAGGCGACCAGCAGCAGGCCAGCCGGGGCAGCTCGGTACTGGTCGATAACATCCGCTGGCAGTCC
TACCTGTCGAGCATGACCAGCGCCGAGGCCGAGGAATGGGGTGTGGACGACGACCAGCGCCGGTTCTTCG
TCCGCTTCGGTGTGAGCAAGGCCAACTATGGCGCACCGTTCGCTGATCGGTGGTTCAGGCGGCATGACGG
CGGGGTGCTCAAGCCCGCCGTGCTGGAGAGGCAGCGCAAGAGCAAGGGGGTGCCCCGTGGTGAAGCCTAA
GAACAAGCACAGCCTCAGCCACGTCCGGCACGACCCGGCGCACTGTCTGGCCCCCGGCCTGTTCCGTGCC
CTCAAGCGGGGCGAGCGCAAGCGCAGCAAGCTGGACGTGACGTATGACTACGGCGACGGCAAGCGGATCG
AGTTCAGCGGCCCGGAGCCGCTGGGCGCTGATGATCTGCGCATCCTGCAAGGGCTGGTGGCCATGGCTGG
GCCTAATGGCCTAGTGCTTGGCCCGGAACCCAAGACCGAAGGCGGACGGCAGCTCCGGCTGTTCCTGGAA
CCCAAGTGGGAGGCCGTCACCGCTGATGCCATGGTGGTCAAAGGTAGCTATCGGGCGCTGGCAAAGGAAA
TCGGGGCAGAGGTCGATAGTGGTGGGGCGCTCAAGCACATACAGGACTGCATCGAGCGCCTTTGGAAGGT
ATCCATCATCGCCCAGAATGGCCGCAAGCGGCAGGGGTTTCGGCTGCTGTCGGAGTACGCCAGCGACGAG
GCGGACGGGCGCCTGTACGTGGCCCTGAACCCCTTGATCGCGCAGGCCGTCATGGGTGGCGGCCAGCATG
TGCGCATCAGCATGGACGAGGTGCGGGCGCTGGACAGCGAAACCGCCCGCCTGCTGCACCAGCGGCTGTG
TGGCTGGATCGACCCCGGCAAAACCGGCAAGGCTTCCATAGATACCTTGTGCGGCTATGTCTGGCCGTCA
GAGGCCAGTGGTTCGACCATGCGCAAGCGCCGCCAGCGGGTGCGCGAGGCGTTGCCGGAGCTGGTCGCGC
TGGGCTGGACGGTAACCGAGTTCGCGGCGGGCAAGTACGACATCACCCGGCCCAAGGCGGCAGGCTGACC
CCCCCCACTCTATTGTAAACAAGACATTTTTATCTTTTATATTCAATGGCTTATTTTCCTGCTAATTGGT
AATACCATGAAAAATACCATGCTCAGAAAAGGCTTAACAATATTTTGAAAAATTGCCTACTGAGCGCTGC
CGCACAGCTCCATAGGCCGCTTTCCTGGCTTTGCTTCCAGATGTATGCTCTTCTGCTCCCGAACGCCAGC
AAGACGTAGCCCAGCGCGTCGGCCAGCTTGCAATTCGCGCTAACTTACATTAATTGCGTTGCGCTCACTG
CCCGCTTTCCAGTCGGGAAACCTGTCGTGCCAGCTGCATTAATGAATCGGCCAACGCGCGGGGAGAGGCG
GTTTGCGTATTGGGCGCCAGGGTGGTTTTTCTTTTCACCAGTGAGACGGGCAACAGCTGATTGCCCTTCA
CCGCCTGGCCCTGAGAGAGTTGCAGCAAGCGGTCCACGCTGGTTTGCCCCAGCAGGCGAAAATCCTGTTT
GATGGTGGTTAACGGCGGGATATAACATGAGCTGTCTTCGGTATCGTCGTATCCCACTACCGAGATATCC
GCACCAACGCGCAGCCCGGACTCGGTAATGGCGCGCATTGCGCCCAGCGCCATCTGATCGTTGGCAACCA
GCATCGCAGTGGGAACGATGCCCTCATTCAGCATTTGCATGGTTTGTTGAAAACCGGACATGGCACTCCA
GTCGCCTTCCCGTTCCGCTATCGGCTGAATTTGATTGCGAGTGAGATATTTATGCCAGCCAGCCAGACGC
AGACGCGCCGAGACAGAACTTAATGGGCCCGCTAACAGCGCGATTTGCTGGTGACCCAATGCGACCAGAT
GCTCCACGCCCAGTCGCGTACCGTCTTCATGGGAGAAAATAATACTGTTGATGGGTGTCTGGTCAGAGAC
ATCAAGAAATAACGCCGGAACATTAGTGCAGGCAGCTTCCACAGCAATGGCATCCTGGTCATCCAGCGGA
TAGTTAATGATCAGCCCACTGACGCGTTGCGCGAGAAGATTGTGCACCGCCGCTTTACAGGCTTCGACGC
CGCTTCGTTCTACCATCGACACCACCACGCTGGCACCCAGTTGATCGGCGCGAGATTTAATCGCCGCGAC
AATTTGCGACGGCGCGTGCAGGGCCAGACTGGAGGTGGCAACGCCAATCAGCAACGACTGTTTGCCCGCC
AGTTGTTGTGCCACGCGGTTGGGAATGTAATTCAGCTCCGCCATCGCCGCTTCCACTTTTTCCCGCGTTT
TCGCAGAAACGTGGCTGGCCTGGTTCACCACGCGGGAAACGGTCTGATAAGAGACACCGGCATACTCTGC
GACATCGTATAACGTTACTGGTTTCACATTCACCACCCTGAATTGACTCTCTTCCGGGCGCTATCATGCC
ATACCGCGAAAGGTTTTGCACCATTCGATGGTGTCAACGTAAATGCCGCTTCGCCTTCGCGCGCGAATTG
CAAGCTGATCCGGGCTTATCGACTGCACGGTGCACCAATGCTTCTGGCGTCAGGCAGCCATCGGAAGCTG
TGGTATGGCTGTGCAGGTCGTAAATCACTGCATAATTCGTGTCGCTCAAGGCGCACTCCCGTTCTGGATA
ATGTTTTTTGCGCCGACATCATAACGGTTCTGGCAAATATTCTGAAATGAGC
Features (pLannotate 1.2.2; 23 found; start..end, strand, type, name):
      3..31      +  promoter       tac promoter: strong E. coli promoter; hybrid between the trp and lac UV5 promoters
     98..805     +  CDS            mCherry: mCherry is a basic (constitutively fluorescent) red fluorescent protein published in 2004, derived from Discosoma sp.. It is reported to be a very rapidly-maturing monomer with low acid sensitivity.
    809..838     +  misc_feature   MCS (fragment): pUC18/19 multiple cloning site
    922..1037    +  ncRNA          5S rRNA: Accession: RF00001 - 5S ribosomal RNA
   1041..1127    +  terminator     rrnB T1 terminator: Escherichia coli rrnB; transcription terminator T1 from the E. coli rrnB gene
   1219..1246    +  terminator     rrnB T2 terminator: transcription terminator T2 from the E. coli rrnB gene
   1265..1356    +  promoter       AmpR promoter: bla
   1357..1545    +  CDS            AmpR (fragment): β-lactamase; bla; confers resistance to ampicillin, carbenicillin, and related antibiotics
   1545..1678    -  mobile_element IS1 (fragment): prokaryotic transposable element IS1
   1799..1901    +  promoter       cat promoter: promoter of the E. coli cat gene encoding chloramphenicol acetyltransferase
   1902..2561    +  CDS            CmR: chloramphenicol acetyltransferase; cat; confers resistance to chloramphenicol
   2893..3287    -  rep_origin     RSF1010 oriV: replication origin of the broad-host-range plasmid RSF1010; requires the RSF1010 RepA/B/C proteins for replication (Scholz et al., 1989)
   3317..3598    -  CDS            mobC: MOBC_ECOLX - Protein predicted: Swiss-Prot protein existence level 4. This protein is essential to promote the specific transfer of the plasmid in the presence of conjugative plasmids. From Escherichia coli.
   3629..3716    +  oriT           RSF1010 oriT: origin of transfer of the broad-host-range plasmid RSF1010 (Scholz et al., 1989)
   3797..4171    +  CDS            mobA (fragment): MOBA2_ECOLX - Also known as repB. Experimental evidence at protein level: Swiss-Prot protein existence level 1. Part of the relaxosome complex that is responsible for plasmid transfer during conjugation. Locally unwinds DNA and catalyzes the cleavage of one of the DNA strands at oriT. The cleaved strand is then transferred through the dedicated type IV secretion apparatus. MobA remains covalently linked at the 5' end of the strand, and once in the recipient cell, it probably catalyzes the rejoining of the two ends of the strand, re-forming the circular plasmid DNA. The primase activity of MobA
   4549..4959    +  CDS            mobB: MOBB2_ECOLX - Protein predicted: Swiss-Prot protein existence level 4. This protein is essential to promote the specific transfer of the plasmid in the presence of conjugative plasmids. From Escherichia coli.
   4959..5930    +  CDS            RSF1010 RepB: replication protein B of the broad-host-range plasmid RSF1010 (Scholz et al., 1989); repB
   6373..6447    +  ncRNA          Plasmid R1162: Accession: RF00043 - R1162-like plasmid antisense RNA
   6441..7280    +  CDS            RSF1010 RepA: replication protein A of the broad-host-range plasmid RSF1010 (Scholz et al., 1989); repA
   7267..8118    +  CDS            RSF1010 RepC (fragment): replication protein C of the broad-host-range plasmid RSF1010 (Scholz et al., 1989); repC
   8395..9477    -  CDS            lacI: lac repressor; lacI; The lac repressor binds to the lac operator to inhibit transcription in E. coli. This inhibition can be relieved by adding lactose or isopropyl-β-D-thiogalactopyranoside (IPTG).
   9478..9555    -  promoter       lacIq promoter: lacI (mutant); In the lacIq allele, a single base change in the promoter boosts expression of the lacI gene about 10-fold.
   9608..9709    -  CDS            yciV (fragment): RNAAM_ECOLI - Also known as trpH From Escherichia coli (strain K12).
