[The description below was written by a language model from this plasmid's Addgene catalogue record and pLannotate feature annotations shown in this document.]
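Description:
pON.mCherry is a low-copy, broad-host-range bacterial expression plasmid for constitutive production of the red fluorescent protein mCherry in Gram-negative bacteria. It is built on the pMMB207c backbone, an RSF1010-type replicon: the feature table shows the RSF1010 oriV together with the RepA, RepB and RepC replication proteins it depends on, which is what allows maintenance in a wide range of Gram-negative hosts. The backbone also carries the RSF1010 oriT with mobC and mobB, but mobA is annotated only as a fragment, so the record does not establish whether the plasmid can still be mobilised by conjugation. Selection is by chloramphenicol through a cat promoter-driven chloramphenicol acetyltransferase gene. Only a truncated, presumably non-functional remnant of the β-lactamase gene and an IS1 fragment sit alongside it.

The 708 bp mCherry coding sequence, sub-cloned from another plasmid, sits directly downstream of the tac promoter, a strong trp/lac UV5 hybrid. It is followed by a residual pUC-type multiple cloning site fragment, a 5S rRNA segment and the rrnB T1 and T2 terminators. The insert is flanked by retained EcoRI or NdeI sites on the 5′ side and XbaI on the 3′ side, so it could be exchanged or extended. The plasmid still encodes lacI under the lacIq promoter, but the lac operator was mutated. This likely prevents repressor binding, so expression proceeds without an inducer such as IPTG. No lac operator is annotated in the feature table, which is consistent with that change. The construct is suited to fluorescently labelling bacteria when adding an inducer is impractical.
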