Addgene plasmid #84821: pON.mCherry
Purpose: Constitutive Expression plasmid with mCherry fluorescent protein
Depositing lab: Howard Shuman. Depositing organization: University of Chicago. Publication: Seeing red; the development of pON.mCherry, a broad-host range constitutive expression plasmid for Gram-negative bacteria. Gebhardt MJ, Jacobson RK, Shuman HA. PLoS One. 2017 Mar 3;12(3):e0173116. doi: 10.1371/journal.pone.0173116. eCollection 2017. PONE-D-16-41433 PubMed 28257493.
Backbone
  Vector backbone: pMMB207c
  Backbone size w/o insert (bp): 9077
  Total vector size (bp): 9785
  Modifications to backbone: The lac repressor binding site (operator) was mutated, likely abrogating binding of the repressor to the DNA and resulting in constitutive expression from the Lac promoter harbored by the plasmid.
  Vector type: Bacterial Expression
Growth in bacteria
  Bacterial resistance: Chloramphenicol, 25 μg/mL
  Growth temperature: 37°C
  Growth strain: DH5alpha
  Copy number: Low Copy
Gene/Insert
  Gene/Insert name: mCherry
  Insert size (bp): 708
  Promoter: Tac Promoter
  Cloning method: Restriction Enzyme; 5′ cloning site EcoRI or NdeI (not destroyed); 3′ cloning site XbaI (not destroyed)
  Sequencing primers: 5′ TCGGCTCGTATAATGTGTGGAATTGTG; 3′ CAGACCGCTTCTGCGTTCTGAT
Resource information
  A portion of this plasmid was derived from a plasmid made by: The mCherry fragment was sub-cloned from plasmid pXDC50, created by Xavier Charpentier
Terms and licenses: Academic/Nonprofit Terms; Industry Terms: Not Available to Industry
How to cite: pON.mCherry was a gift from Howard Shuman (Addgene plasmid # 84821 ; http://n2t.net/addgene:84821 ; RRID:Addgene_84821)
