>Addgene plasmid #84821 | pON.mCherry | addgene partial sequence | sequence record 166256 | LacI-R 5'-GGCATACTCTGCGACATCGT-3'
ACTCTCTTCCGGGCGCTATCATGCCATACCGCGAAAGGTTTTGCACCATTCGATGGTGTCAACGTAAATG
CCGCTTCGCCTTCGCGCGCGAATTGCAAGCTGATCCGGGCTTATCGACTGCACGGTGCACCAATGCTTCT
GGCGTCAGGCAGCCATCGGAAGCTGTGGTATGGCTGTGCAGGTCGTAAATCACTGCATAATTCGTGTCGC
TCAAGGCGCACTCCCGTTCTGGATAATGTTTTTTGCGCCGACATCATAACGGTTCTGGCAAATATTCTGA
AATGAGCTGTTGACAATTAATCATCGGCTCGTATAATGTGTGGAAAGGCGGTTCACCGCCGTTTTCACAC
AGGAAACAGAATTCTTTAAGAAGGAGATATACATATGGTTTCCAAGGGCGAGGAGGATAACATGGCTATC
ATTAAAGAGTTCATGCGCTTCAAAGTTCACATGGAGGGTTCTGTTAACGGTCACGAGTTCGAGATCGAAG
GCGAAGGCGAGGGCCGTCCGTATGAAGGCACCCAGACCGCCAAACTGAAAGTGACTAAAGGCGGCCCGCT
GCCTTTTGCGTGGGACATCCTGAGCCCGCAATTTATGTACGGTTCTAAAGCGTATGTTAAACACCCAGCG
GATATCCCGGACTATCTGAAGCTGTCTTTTC
