>Addgene plasmid #84821 | pON.mCherry | addgene partial sequence | sequence record 166257 | pBAD-R 5'-GATTTAATCTGTATCAGG-3'
AGCTTGCATGCCTGCAGGTCGACTCTAGATTATTTGTACAGCTCATCCATGCCACCGGTAGAATGACGAC
CCTCCGCGCGCTCATATTGCTCTACGATCGTATAATCTTCATTATGAGAGGTGATGTCCAGTTTAATATT
CACATTGTACGCGCCAGGCAGCTGCACAGGTTTCTTGGCTTTGTACGTGGTTTTCACTTCAGCGTCATAA
TGGCCGCCATCTTTCAGTTTCAGGCGCTGTTTAATTTCGCCTTTCAGCGCACCATCTTCCGGATACATGC
GTTCGCTAGACGCCTCCCAACCCATCGTCTTTTTCTGCATCACCGGGCCATCAGATGGAAAATTAGTACC
ACGCAGTTTAACTTTATAGATGAACTCGCCATCCTGCAGGGAGGAGTCCTGAGTGACGGTCACGACACCA
CCATCTTCAAAATTCATTACGCGTTCCCACTTGAAACCTTCCGGAAAAGACAGCTTCAGATAGTCCGGGA
TATCCGCTGGGTGTTTAACATACGCTTTAGAACCGTACATAAATTGCGGGCTCAGGATGTCCCACGCAAA
AGGCAGCGGGCCGCCTTTAGTCACTTTCAGTTTGGCGGTCTGGGTGCCTTCATACGGACGGCCCTCGCCT
TCGCCTTCGATCTCGAACTCGTGACCGTTAACAGAACCCTCCATGTGAACTTTGAAGCGCATGAACTCTT
TAATGATAGCCATGTTATCCTCCTCGCCCTTGGAAACCATATGTATATCTCCTTCTTAAAGAATTCTGTT
TCCTGTGTGAAAACGGCGGTGAACCGCCTTTCCACACATTATACGAGCCGATGAT
